>Addgene plasmid #61616 | DPYD-FLAG | depositor full sequence | sequence record 100417 | DPYD-FLAG sequence 10512 bps
TATGCCAAGTACGCCCCCTATTGACGTCAATGACGGTAAATGGCCCGCCTGGCATTATGCCCAGTACATG
ACCTTATGGGACTTTCCTACTTGGCAGTACATCTACGTATTAGTCATCGCTATTACCATGGTGATGCGGT
TTTGGCAGTACATCAATGGGCGTGGATAGCGGTTTGACTCACGGGGATTTCCAAGTCTCCACCCCATTGA
CGTCAATGGGAGTTTGTTTTGGCACCAAAATCAACGGGACTTTCCAAAATGTCGTAACAACTCCGCCCCA
TTGACGCAAATGGGCGGTAGGCGTGTACGGTGGGAGGTCTATATAAGCAGAGCTGGTTTAGTGAACCGTC
AGATCCGCTAGCGCTACCGGTTTAATTAAGTCGCTATGGCCCCTGTGCTCAGTAAGGACTCGGCGGACAT
CGAGAGTATCCTGGCTTTAAATCCTCGAACACAAACTCATGCAACTCTGTGTTCCACTTCGGCCAAGAAA
TTAGACAAGAAACATTGGAAAAGAAATCCTGATAAGAACTGCTTTAATTGTGAGAAGCTGGAGAATAATT
TTGATGACATCAAGCACACGACTCTTGGTGAGCGAGGAGCTCTCCGAGAAGCAATGAGATGCCTGAAATG
TGCAGATGCCCCGTGTCAGAAGAGCTGTCCAACTAATCTTGATATTAAATCATTCATCACAAGTATTGCA
AACAAGAACTATTATGGAGCTGCTAAGATGATATTTTCTGACAACCCACTTGGTCTGACTTGTGGAATGG
TATGTCCAACCTCTGATCTTTGTGTAGGTGGATGCAATTTATATGCCACTGAAGAGGGACCCATTAATAT
TGGTGGATTGCAGCAATTTGCTACTGAGGTATTCAAAGCAATGAGTATCCCACAGATCAGAAATCCTTCG
CTGCCTCCCCCAGAAAAAATGTCTGAAGCCTATTCTGCAAAGATTGCTCTTTTTGGTGCTGGGCCTGCAA
GTATAAGTTGTGCTTCCTTTTTGGCTCGATTGGGGTACTCTGACATCACTATATTTGAAAAACAAGAATA
TGTTGGTGGTTTAAGTACTTCTGAAATTCCTCAGTTCCGGCTGCCGTATGATGTAGTGAATTTTGAGATT
GAGCTAATGAAGGACCTTGGTGTAAAGATAATTTGCGGTAAAAGCCTTTCAGTGAATGAAATGACTCTTA
GCACTTTGAAAGAAAAAGGCTACAAAGCTGCTTTCATTGGAATAGGTTTGCCAGAACCCAATAAAGATGC
CATCTTCCAAGGCCTGACGCAGGACCAGGGGTTTTATACATCCAAAGACTTTTTGCCACTTGTAGCCAAA
GGCAGTAAAGCAGGAATGTGCGCCTGTCACTCTCCATTGCCATCGATACGGGGAGTCGTGATTGTACTTG
GAGCTGGAGACACTGCCTTTGACTGTGCAACATCTGCTCTACGTTGTGGAGCTCGCCGTGTGTTCATCGT
CTTCAGAAAAGGCTTTGTTAATATAAGAGCTGTCCCTGAGGAGATGGAACTTGCTAAGGAAGAAAAGTGT
GAATTTCTGCCATTCCTGTCCCCACGGAAGGTTATAGTAAAAGGTGGGAGAATTGTTGCTATGCAGTTTG
TTCGGACAGAGCAAGATGAAACTGGAAAATGGAATGAAGATGAAGATCAGATGGTCCATCTGAAAGCCGA
TGTGGTCATCAGTGCCTTTGGTTCAGTTCTGAGTGATCCTAAAGTAAAAGAAGCCTTGAGCCCTATAAAA
TTTAACAGATGGGGTCTCCCAGAAGTAGATCCAGAAACTATGCAAACTAGTGAAGCATGGGTATTTGCAG
GTGGTGATGTCGTTGGTTTGGCTAACACTACAGTGGAATCGGTGAATGATGGAAAGCAAGCTTCTTGGTA
CATTCACAAATACGTACAGTCACAATATGGAGCTTCCGTTTCTGCCAAGCCTGAACTACCCCTCTTTTAC
ACTCCTATTGATCTGGTGGACATTAGTGTAGAAATGGCCGGATTGAAGTTTATAAATCCTTTTGGTCTTG
CTAGCGCAACTCCAGCCACCAGCACATCAATGATTCGAAGAGCTTTTGAAGCTGGATGGGGTTTTGCCCT
CACCAAAACTTTCTCTCTTGATAAGGACATTGTGACAAATGTTTCCCCCAGAATCATCCGGGGAACCACC
TCTGGCCCCATGTATGGCCCTGGACAAAGCTCCTTTCTGAATATTGAGCTCATCAGTGAGAAAACGGCTG
CATATTGGTGTCAAAGTGTCACTGAACTAAAGGCTGACTTTCCAGACAACATTGTGATTGCTAGCATTAT
GTGCAGTTACAATAAAAATGACTGGACGGAACTTGCCAAGAAGTCTGAGGATTCTGGAGCAGATGCCCTG
GAGTTAAATTTATCATGTCCACATGGCATGGGAGAAAGAGGAATGGGCCTGGCCTGTGGGCAGGATCCAG
AGCTGGTGCGGAACATCTGCCGCTGGGTTAGGCAAGCTGTTCAGATTCCTTTTTTTGCCAAGCTGACCCC
AAATGTCACTGATATTGTGAGCATCGCAAGAGCTGCAAAGGAAGGTGGTGCCAATGGCGTTACAGCCACC
AACACTGTCTCAGGTCTGATGGGATTAAAATCTGATGGCACACCTTGGCCAGCAGTGGGGATTGCAAAGC
GAACTACATATGGAGGAGTGTCTGGGACAGCAATCAGACCTATTGCTTTGAGAGCTGTGACCTCCATTGC
TCGTGCTCTGCCTGGATTTCCCATTTTGGCTACTGGTGGAATTGACTCTGCTGAAAGTGGTCTTCAGTTT
CTCCATAGTGGTGCTTCCGTCCTCCAGGTATGCAGTGCCATTCAGAATCAGGATTTCACTGTGATCGAAG
ACTACTGCACTGGCCTCAAAGCCCTGCTTTATCTGAAAAGCATTGAAGAACTACAAGACTGGGATGGACA
GAGTCCAGCTACTGTGAGTCACCAGAAAGGGAAACCAGTTCCACGTATAGCTGAACTCATGGACAAGAAA
CTGCCAAGTTTTGGACCTTATCTGGAACAGCGCAAGAAAATCATAGCAGAAAACAAGATTAGACTGAAAG
AACAAAATGTAGCTTTTTCACCACTTAAGAGAAACTGTTTTATCCCCAAAAGGCCTATTCCTACCATCAA
GGATGTAATAGGAAAAGCACTGCAGTACCTTGGAACATTTGGTGAATTGAGCAACGTAGAGCAAGTTGTG
GCTATGATTGATGAAGAAATGTGTATCAACTGTGGTAAATGCTACATGACCTGTAATGATTCTGGCTACC
AGGCTATACAGTTTGATCCAGAAACCCACCTGCCCACCATAACCGACACTTGTACAGGCTGTACTCTGTG
TCTCAGTGTTTGCCCTATTGTCGACTGCATCAAAATGGTTTCCAGGACAACACCTTATGAACCAAAGAGA
GGCGTACCCTTATCTGTGAATCCGGTGTGTGGAGGCAGCGCGGCCGCAGGCGACTACAAAGACCATGACG
GTGATTATAAAGATCATGACATTGATTACAAGGATGACGATGACAAGTAATAAGAATTCTCGACCTCGAG
ACAAATGGCAGTATTCATCCACAATTTTAAAAGAAAAGGGGGGATTGGGGGGTACAGTGCAGGGGAAAGA
ATAGTAGACATAATAGCAACAGACATACAAACTAAAGAATTACAAAAACAAATTACAAAAATTCAAAATT
TTCGGGTTTATTACAGGGACAGCAGAGATCCACTTTGGCCGCGGCTCGAGGGGGTTGGGGTTGCGCCTTT
TCCAAGGCAGCCCTGGGTTTGCGCAGGGACGCGGCTGCTCTGGGCGTGGTTCCGGGAAACGCAGCGGCGC
CGACCCTGGGTCTCGCACATTCTTCACGTCCGTTCGCAGCGTCACCCGGATCTTCGCCGCTACCCTTGTG
GGCCCCCCGGCGACGCTTCCTGCTCCGCCCCTAAGTCGGGAAGGTTCCTTGCGGTTCGCGGCGTGCCGGA
CGTGACAAACGGAAGCCGCACGTCTCACTAGTACCCTCGCAGACGGACAGCGCCAGGGAGCAATGGCAGC
GCGCCGACCGCGATGGGCTGTGGCCAATAGCGGCTGCTCAGCAGGGCGCGCCGAGAGCAGCGGCCGGGAA
GGGGCGGTGCGGGAGGCGGGGTGTGGGGCGGTAGTGTGGGCCCTGTTCCTGCCCGCGCGGTGTTCCGCAT
TCTGCAAGCCTCCGGAGCGCACGTCGGCAGTCGGCTCCCTCGTTGACCGAATCACCGACCTCTCTCCCCA
GGGGGATCCACCGGAGCTTACCATGACCGAGTACAAGCCCACGGTGCGCCTCGCCACCCGCGACGACGTC
CCCAGGGCCGTACGCACCCTCGCCGCCGCGTTCGCCGACTACCCCGCCACGCGCCACACCGTCGATCCGG
ACCGCCACATCGAGCGGGTCACCGAGCTGCAAGAACTCTTCCTCACGCGCGTCGGGCTCGACATCGGCAA
GGTGTGGGTCGCGGACGACGGCGCCGCGGTGGCGGTCTGGACCACGCCGGAGAGCGTCGAAGCGGGGGCG
GTGTTCGCCGAGATCGGCCCGCGCATGGCCGAGTTGAGCGGTTCCCGGCTGGCCGCGCAGCAACAGATGG
AAGGCCTCCTGGCGCCGCACCGGCCCAAGGAGCCCGCGTGGTTCCTGGCCACCGTCGGCGTCTCGCCCGA
CCACCAGGGCAAGGGTCTGGGCAGCGCCGTCGTGCTCCCCGGAGTGGAGGCGGCCGAGCGCGCCGGGGTG
CCCGCCTTCCTGGAGACCTCCGCGCCCCGCAACCTCCCCTTCTACGAGCGGCTCGGCTTCACCGTCACCG
CCGACGTCGAGGTGCCCGAAGGACCGCGCACCTGGTGCATGACCCGCAAGCCCGGTGCCTGACGCCCGCC
CCACGACCCGCAGCGCCCGACCGAAAGGAGCGCACGACCCCATGCATCGGTACCTTTAAGACCAATGACT
TACAAGGCAGCTGTAGATCTTAGCCACTTTTTAAAAGAAAAGGGGGGACTGGAAGGGCTAATTCACTCCC
AACGAAGACAAGATCTGCTTTTTGCTTGTACTGGGTCTCTCTGGTTAGACCAGATCTGAGCCTGGGAGCT
CTCTGGCTAACTAGGGAACCCACTGCTTAAGCCTCAATAAAGCTTGCCTTGAGTGCTTCAAGTAGTGTGT
GCCCGTCTGTTGTGTGACTCTGGTAACTAGAGATCCCTCAGACCCTTTTAGTCAGTGTGGAAAATCTCTA
GCAGTAGTAGTTCATGTCATCTTATTATTCAGTATTTATAACTTGCAAAGAAATGAATATCAGAGAGTGA
GAGGAACTTGTTTATTGCAGCTTATAATGGTTACAAATAAAGCAATAGCATCACAAATTTCACAAATAAA
GCATTTTTTTCACTGCATTCTAGTTGTGGTTTGTCCAAACTCATCAATGTATCTTATCATGTCTGGCTCT
AGCTATCCCGCCCCTAACTCCGCCCATCCCGCCCCTAACTCCGCCCAGTTCCGCCCATTCTCCGCCCCAT
GGCTGACTAATTTTTTTTATTTATGCAGAGGCCGAGGCCGCCTCGGCCTCTGAGCTATTCCAGAAGTAGT
GAGGAGGCTTTTTTGGAGGCCTAGGGACGTACCCAATTCGCCCTATAGTGAGTCGTATTACGCGCGCTCA
CTGGCCGTCGTTTTACAACGTCGTGACTGGGAAAACCCTGGCGTTACCCAACTTAATCGCCTTGCAGCAC
ATCCCCCTTTCGCCAGCTGGCGTAATAGCGAAGAGGCCCGCACCGATCGCCCTTCCCAACAGTTGCGCAG
CCTGAATGGCGAATGGG
[124 nt withheld, positions 5828-5951]
C
[91 nt withheld, positions 5953-6043]
A
[49 nt withheld, positions 6045-6093]
CCTTTGACGTTGGAGTCCACGTTCTTT
[37 nt withheld, positions 6121-6157]
ACCCTATCTCGGTCTATTCTTTTGATTTATAAGGGATTTTGCCGATTTCGGCCTATTGGTTAAAAAATGA
GCTGATTTAACAAAAATTTAACGCGAATTTTAACAAAATATTAACGCTTACAATTTAGGTGGCACTTTTC
GGGGAAATGTGCGCGGAACCCCTATTTGTTTATTTTTCTAAATACATTCAAATATGTATCCGCTCATGAG
ACAATAACCCTGATAAATGCTTCAATAATATTGAAAAAGGAAGAGTATGAGTATTCAACATTTCCGTGTC
GCCCTTATTCCCTTTTTTGCGGCATTTTGCCTTCCTGTTTTTGCTCACCCAGAAACGCTGGTGAAAGTAA
AAGATGCTGAAGATCAGTTGGGTGCACGAGTGGGTTACATCGAACTGGATCTCAACAGCGGTAAGATCCT
TGAGAGTTTTCGCCCCGAAGAACGTTTTCCAATGATGAGCACTTTTAAAGTTCTGCTATGTGGCGCGGTA
TTATCCCGTATTGACGCCGGGCAAGAGCAACTCGGTCGCCGCATACACTATTCTCAGAATGACTTGGTTG
AGTACTCACCAGTCACAGAAAAGCATCTTACGGATGGCATGACAGTAAGAGAATTATGCAGTGCTGCCAT
AACCATGAGTGATAACACTGCGGCCAACTTACTTCTGACAACGATCGGAGGACCGAAGGAGCTAACCGCT
TTTTTGCACAACATGGGGGATCATGTAACTCGCCTTGATCGTTGGGAACCGGAGCTGAATGAAGCCATAC
CAAACGACGAGCGTGACACCACGATGCCTGTAGCAATGGCAACAACGTTGCGCAAACTATTAACTGGCGA
ACTACTTACTCTAGCTTCCCGGCAACAATTAATAGACTGGATGGAGGCGGATAAAGTTGCAGGACCACTT
CTGCGCTCGGCCCTTCCGGCTGGCTGGTTTATTGCTGATAAATCTGGAGCCGGTGAGCGTGGGTCTCGCG
GTATCATTGCAGCACTGGGGCCAGATGGTAAGCCCTCCCGTATCGTAGTTATCTACACGACGGGGAGTCA
GGCAACTATGGATGAACGAAATAGACAGATCGCTGAGATAGGTGCCTCACTGATTAAGCATTGGTAACTG
TCAGACCAAGTTTACTCATATATACTTTAGATTGATTTAAAACTTCATTTTTAATTTAAAAGGATCTAGG
TGAAGATCCTTTTTGATAATCTCATGACCAAAATCCCTTAACGTGAGTTTTCGTTCCACTGAGCGTCAGA
CCCCGTAGAAAAGATCAAAGGATCTTCTTGAGATCCTTTTTTTCTGCGCGTAATCTGCTGCTTGCAAACA
AAAAAACCACCGCTACCAGCGGTGGTTTGTTTGCCGGATCAAGAGCTACCAACTCTTTTTCCGAAGGTAA
CTGGCTTCAGCAGAGCGCAGATACCAAATACTGTTCTTCTAGTGTAGCCGTAGTTAGGCCACCACTTCAA
GAACTCTGTAGCACCGCCTACATACCTCGCTCTGCTAATCCTGTTACCAGTGGCTGCTGCCAGTGGCGAT
AAGTCGTGTCTTACCGGGTTGGACTCAAGACGATAGTTACCGGATAAGGCGCAGCGGTCGGGCTGAACGG
GGGGTTCGTGCACACAGCCCAGCTTGGAGCGAACGACCTACACCGAACTGAGATACCTACAGCGTGAGCT
ATGAGAAAGCGCCACGCTTCCCGAAGGGAGAAAGGCGGACAGGTATCCGGTAAGCGGCAGGGTCGGAACA
GGAGAGCGCACGAGGGAGCTTCCAGGGGGAAACGCCTGGTATCTTTATAGTCCTGTCGGGTTTCGCCACC
TCTGACTTGAGCGTCGATTTTTGTGATGCTCGTCAGGGGGGCGGAGCCTATGGAAAAACGCCAGCAACGC
GGCCTTTTTACGGTTCCTGGCCTTTTGCTGGCCTTTTGCTCACATGTTCTTTCCTGCGTTATCCCCTGAT
TCTGTGGATAACCGTATTACCGCCTTTGAGTGAGCTGATACCGCTCGCCGCAGCCGAACGACCGAGCGCA
GCGAGTCAGTGAGCGAGGAAGCGGAAGAGCGCCCAATACGCAAACCGCCTCTCCCCGCGCGTTGGCCGAT
TCATTAATGCAGCTGGCACGACAGGTTTCCCGACTGGAAAGCGGGCAGTGAGCGCAACGCAATTAATGTG
AGTTAGCTCACTCATTAGGCACCCCAGGCTTTACACTTTATGCTTCCGGCTCGTATGTTGTGTGGAATTG
TGAGCGGATAACAATTTCACACAGGAAACAGCTATGACCATGATTACGCCAAGCGCGCAATTAACCCTCA
CTAAAGGGAACAAAAGCTGGAGCTGCAAGCTTAATGTAGTCTTATGCAATACTCTTGTAGTCTTGCAACA
TGGTAACGATGAGTTAGCAACATGCCTTACAAGGAGAGAAAAAGCACCGTGCATGCCGATTGGTGGAAGT
AAGGTGGTACGATCGTGCCTTATTAGGAAGGCAACAGACGGGTCTGACATGGATTGGACGAACCACTGAA
TTGCCGCATTGCAGAGATATTGTATTTAAGTGCCTAGCTCGATACATAAACGGGTCTCTCTGGTTAGACC
AGATCTGAGCCTGGGAGCTCTCTGGCTAACTAGGGAACCCACTGCTTAAGCCTCAATAAAGCTTGCCTTG
AGTGCTTCAAGTAGTGTGTGCCCGTCTGTTGTGTGACTCTGGTAACTAGAGATCCCTCAGACCCTTTTAG
TCAGTGTGGAAAATCTCTAGCAGTGGCGCCCGAACAGGGACTTGAAAGCGAAAGGGAAACCAGAGGAGCT
CTCTCGACGCAGGACTCGGCTTGCTGAAGCGCGCACGGCAAGAGGCGAGGGGCGGCGACTGGTGAGTACG
CCAAAAATTTTGACTAGCGGAGGCTAGAAGGAGAGAGATGGGTGCGAGAGCGTCAGTATTAAGCGGGGGA
GAATTAGATCGCGATGGGAAAAAATTCGGTTAAGGCCAGGGGGAAAGAAAAAATATAAATTAAAACATAT
AGTATGGGCAAGCAGGGAGCTAGAACGATTCGCAGTTAATCCTGGCCTGTTAGAAACATCAGAAGGCTGT
AGACAAATACTGGGACAGCTACAACCATCCCTTCAGACAGGATCAGAAGAACTTAGATCATTATATAATA
CAGTAGCAACCCTCTATTGTGTGCATCAAAGGATAGAGATAAAAGACACCAAGGAAGCTTTAGACAAGAT
AGAGGAAGAGCAAAACAAAAGTAAGACCACCGCACAGCAAGCGGCCGCTGATCTTCAGACCTGGAGGAGG
AGATATGAGGGACAATTGGAGAAGTGAATTATATAAATATAAAGTAGTAAAAATTGAACCATTAGGAGTA
GCACCCACCAAGGCAAAGAGAAGAGTGGTGCAGAGAGAAAAAAGAGCAGTGGGAATAGGAGCTTTGTTCC
TTGGGTTCTTGGGAGCAGCAGGAAGCACTATGGGCGCAGCGTCAATGACGCTGACGGTACAGGCCAGACA
ATTATTGTCTGGTATAGTGCAGCAGCAGAACAATTTGCTGAGGGCTATTGAGGCGCAACAGCATCTGTTG
CAACTCACAGTCTGGGGCATCAAGCAGCTCCAGGCAAGAATCCTGGCTGTGGAAAGATACCTAAAGGATC
AACAGCTCCTGGGGATTTGGGGTTGCTCTGGAAAACTCATTTGCACCACTGCTGTGCCTTGGAATGCTAG
TTGGAGTAATAAATCTCTGGAACAGATTTGGAATCACACGACCTGGATGGAGTGGGACAGAGAAATTAAC
AATTACACAAGCTTAATACACTCCTTAATTGAAGAATCGCAAAACCAGCAAGAAAAGAATGAACAAGAAT
TATTGGAATTAGATAAATGGGCAAGTTTGTGGAATTGGTTTAACATAACAAATTGGCTGTGGTATATAAA
ATTATTCATAATGATAGTAGGAGGCTTGGTAGGTTTAAGAATAGTTTTTGCTGTACTTTCTATAGTGAAT
AGAGTTAGGCAGGGATATTCACCATTATCGTTTCAGACCCACCTCCCAACCCCGAGGGGACCCGACAGGC
CCGAAGGAATAGAAGAAGAAGGTGGAGAGAGAGACAGAGACAGATCCATTCGATTAGTGAACGGATCTCG
ACGGTATCGATCACGAGACTAGCCTCGAGCGGCCGCCCCCTTCACCGAGGGCCTATTTCCCATGATTCCT
TCATATTTGCATATACGATACAAGGCTGTTAGAGAGATAATTGGAATTAATTTGACTGTAAACACAAAGA
TATTAGTACAAAATACGTGACGTAGAAAGTAATAATTTCTTGGGTAGTTTGCAGTTTTAAAATTATGTTT
TAAAATGGACTATCA
Features (pLannotate 1.2.2; 29 found; start..end, strand, type, name):
    131..334     +  promoter       CMV promoter: human cytomegalovirus (CMV) immediate early promoter
    386..3460    +  CDS            DPYD: DPYD_HUMAN - Experimental evidence at protein level: Swiss-Prot protein existence level 1. Involved in pyrimidine base degradation. Catalyzes the reduction of uracil and thymine. Also involved the degradation of the chemotherapeutic drug 5-fluorouracil. From Homo sapiens (Human).
   3482..3547    +  CDS            3xFLAG: three tandem FLAG® epitope tags, followed by an enterokinase cleavage site
   3595..3712    +  misc_feature   cPPT/CTS: central polypurine tract and central termination sequence of HIV-1
   3761..4271    +  promoter       hPGK promoter: human phosphoglycerate kinase 1 promoter
   4293..4892    +  CDS            PuroR: puromycin N-acetyltransferase; pac from Streptomyces alboniger; confers resistance to puromycin
   4935..5018    +  CDS            nef (fragment): NEF_HV1Z2 - Experimental evidence at protein level: Swiss-Prot protein existence level 1. Extracellular Nef protein targets CD4(+) T-lymphocytes for apoptosis by interacting with CXCR4 surface receptors. From Human immunodeficiency virus type 1 group M subtype D (isolate Z2/CDC-Z34) (HIV-1).
   5020..5253    +  LTR            3' LTR (ΔU3): self-inactivating 3' long terminal repeat (LTR) from HIV-1
   5325..5446    +  polyA_signal   SV40 poly(A) signal: SV40 polyadenylation signal
   5486..5621    +  rep_origin     SV40 ori: SV40 origin of replication
   5642..5660    -  promoter       T7 promoter: promoter for bacteriophage T7 RNA polymerase
   5668..5823    +  CDS            lacZα (fragment): LacZα fragment of β-galactosidase; lacZ fragment
   5828..6256    +  rep_origin     f1 ori (sequence partly withheld): f1 bacteriophage origin of replication; arrow indicates direction of (+) strand synthesis
   6309..6413    +  promoter       AmpR promoter: bla
   6414..7274    +  CDS            AmpR: β-lactamase; bla; confers resistance to ampicillin, carbenicillin, and related antibiotics
   7445..8033    +  rep_origin     ori: high-copy-number ColE1/pMB1/pBR322/pUC origin of replication
   8216..8308    +  CDS            lacI (fragment): lac repressor; lacI; The lac repressor binds to the lac operator to inhibit transcription in E. coli. This inhibition can be relieved by adding lactose or isopropyl-β-D-thiogalactopyranoside (IPTG).
   8321..8342    +  protein_bind   CAP binding site: CAP binding activates transcription in the presence of cAMP. E. coli catabolite activator protein
   8357..8387    +  promoter       lac promoter: promoter for the E. coli lac operon
   8395..8411    +  protein_bind   lac operator: The lac repressor binds to the lac operator to inhibit transcription in E. coli. This inhibition can be relieved by adding lactose or isopropyl-β-D-thiogalactopyranoside (IPTG). lac repressor encoded by lacI
   8456..8474    +  promoter       T3 promoter: promoter for bacteriophage T3 RNA polymerase
   8502..8728    +  promoter       RSV promoter: Rous sarcoma virus enhancer/promoter
   8729..8909    +  LTR            5' LTR (truncated): truncated 5' long terminal repeat (LTR) from HIV-1
   8956..9081    +  misc_feature   HIV-1 Ψ: packaging signal of human immunodeficiency virus type 1
   9065..9428    +  CDS            HIV-1 gag (fragment): gag protein from human immunodeficiency virus 1; gag
   9574..9807    +  misc_feature   RRE: The Rev response element (RRE) of HIV-1 allows for Rev-dependent mRNA export from the nucleus to the cytoplasm.
  10184..10284   +  CDS            Rev (fragment): human immunodeficiency virus 1 (HIV-1) Rev protein; rev; enhances nuclear export of unspliced and incompletely spliced viral mRNAs
  10334..5       +  promoter       U6 promoter (fragment) (across the origin): RNA polymerase III promoter for human U6 snRNA
  10508..130     +  enhancer       CMV enhancer (fragment) (across the origin): human cytomegalovirus immediate early enhancer; contains an 18-bp deletion relative to the standard CMV enhancer
