>Addgene plasmid #61616 | DPYD-FLAG | addgene full sequence | sequence record 309701 | Addgene NGS Result
TAATGTGAGTTAGCTCACTCATTAGGCACCCCAGGCTTTACACTTTATGCTTCCGGCTCGTATGTTGTGT
GGAATTGTGAGCGGATAACAATTTCACACAGGAAACAGCTATGACCATGATTACGCCAAGCGCGCAATTA
ACCCTCACTAAAGGGAACAAAAGCTGGAGCTGCAAGCTTAATGTAGTCTTATGCAATACTCTTGTAGTCT
TGCAACATGGTAACGATGAGTTAGCAACATGCCTTACAAGGAGAGAAAAAGCACCGTGCATGCCGATTGG
TGGAAGTAAGGTGGTACGATCGTGCCTTATTAGGAAGGCAACAGACGGGTCTGACATGGATTGGACGAAC
CACTGAATTGCCGCATTGCAGAGATATTGTATTTAAGTGCCTAGCTCGATACATAAACGGGTCTCTCTGG
TTAGACCAGATCTGAGCCTGGGAGCTCTCTGGCTAACTAGGGAACCCACTGCTTAAGCCTCAATAAAGCT
TGCCTTGAGTGCTTCAAGTAGTGTGTGCCCGTCTGTTGTGTGACTCTGGTAACTAGAGATCCCTCAGACC
CTTTTAGTCAGTGTGGAAAATCTCTAGCAGTGGCGCCCGAACAGGGACTTGAAAGCGAAAGGGAAACCAG
AGGAGCTCTCTCGACGCAGGACTCGGCTTGCTGAAGCGCGCACGGCAAGAGGCGAGGGGCGGCGACTGGT
GAGTACGCCAAAAATTTTGACTAGCGGAGGCTAGAAGGAGAGAGATGGGTGCGAGAGCGTCAGTATTAAG
CGGGGGAGAATTAGATCGCGATGGGAAAAAATTCGGTTAAGGCCAGGGGGAAAGAAAAAATATAAATTAA
AACATATAGTATGGGCAAGCAGGGAGCTAGAACGATTCGCAGTTAATCCTGGCCTGTTAGAAACATCAGA
AGGCTGTAGACAAATACTGGGACAGCTACAACCATCCCTTCAGACAGGATCAGAAGAACTTAGATCATTA
TATAATACAGTAGCAACCCTCTATTGTGTGCATCAAAGGATAGAGATAAAAGACACCAAGGAAGCTTTAG
ACAAGATAGAGGAAGAGCAAAACAAAAGTAAGACCACCGCACAGCAAGCAGCAGCTGATCTTCAGACCTG
GAGGAGGAGATATGAGGGACAATTGGAGAAGTGAATTATATAAATATAAAGTAGTAAAAATTGAACCATT
AGGAGTAGCACCCACCAAGGCAAAGAGAAGAGTGGTGCAGAGAGAAAAAAGAGCAGTGGGAATAGGAGCT
TTGTTCCTTGGGTTCTTGGGAGCAGCAGGAAGCACTATGGGCGCAGCGTCAATGACGCTGACGGTACAGG
CCAGACAATTATTGTCTGGTATAGTGCAGCAGCAGAACAATTTGCTGAGGGCTATTGAGGCGCAACAGCA
TCTGTTGCAACTCACAGTCTGGGGCATCAAGCAGCTCCAGGCAAGAATCCTGGCTGTGGAAAGATACCTA
AAGGATCAACAGCTCCTGGGGATTTGGGGTTGCTCTGGAAAACTCATTTGCACCACTGCTGTGCCTTGGA
ATGCTAGTTGGAGTAATAAATCTCTGGAACAGATTTGGAATCACACGACCTGGATGGAGTGGGACAGAGA
AATTAACAATTACACAAGCTTAATACACTCCTTAATTGAAGAATCGCAAAACCAGCAAGAAAAGAATGAA
CAAGAATTATTGGAATTAGATAAATGGGCAAGTTTGTGGAATTGGTTTAACATAACAAATTGGCTGTGGT
ATATAAAATTATTCATAATGATAGTAGGAGGCTTGGTAGGTTTAAGAATAGTTTTTGCTGTACTTTCTAT
AGTGAATAGAGTTAGGCAGGGATATTCACCATTATCGTTTCAGACCCACCTCCCAACCCCGAGGGGACCC
GACAGGCCCGAAGGAATAGAAGAAGAAGGTGGAGAGAGAGACAGAGACAGATCCATTCGATTAGTGAACG
GATCTCGACGGTATCGATCACGAGACTAGCCTCGAGCAGCAGCCCCCTTCACCGAGGGCCTATTTCCCAT
GATTCCTTCATATTTGCATATACGATACAAGGCTGTTAGAGAGATAATTGGAATTAATTTGACTGTAAAC
ACAAAGATATTAGTACAAAATACGTGACGTAGAAAGTAATAATTTCTTGGGTAGTTTGCAGTTTTAAAAT
TATGTTTTAAAATGGACTATCATATGCCAAGTACGCCCCCTATTGACGTCAATGACGGTAAATGGCCCGC
CTGGCATTATGCCCAGTACATGACCTTATGGGACTTTCCTACTTGGCAGTACATCTACGTATTAGTCATC
GCTATTACCATGGTGATGCGGTTTTGGCAGTACATCAATGGGCGTGGATAGCGGTTTGACTCACGGGGAT
TTCCAAGTCTCCACCCCATTGACGTCAATGGGAGTTTGTTTTGGCACCAAAATCAACGGGACTTTCCAAA
ATGTCGTAACAACTCCGCCCCATTGACGCAAATGGGCGGTAGGCGTGTACGGTGGGAGGTCTATATAAGC
AGAGCTGGTTTAGTGAACCGTCAGATCCGCTAGCGCTACCGGTTTAATTAACACTGCCATGGCCCCTGTG
CTCAGTAAGGACTCGGCGGACATCGAGAGTATCCTGGCTTTAAATCCTCGAACACAAACTCATGCAACTC
TGTGTTCCACTTCGGCCAAGAAATTAGACAAGAAACATTGGAAAAGAAATCCTGATAAGAACTGCTTTAA
TTGTGAGAAGCTGGAGAATAATTTTGATGACATCAAGCACACGACTCTTGGTGAGCGAGGAGCTCTCCGA
GAAGCAATGAGATGCCTGAAATGTGCAGATGCCCCGTGTCAGAAGAGCTGTCCAACTAATCTTGATATTA
AATCATTCATCACAAGTATTGCAAACAAGAACTATTATGGAGCTGCTAAGATGATATTTTCTGACAACCC
ACTTGGTCTGACTTGTGGAATGGTATGTCCAACCTCTGATCTTTGTGTAGGTGGATGCAATTTATATGCC
ACTGAAGAGGGACCCATTAATATTGGTGGATTGCAGCAATTTGCTACTGAGGTATTCAAAGCAATGAGTA
TCCCACAGATCAGAAATCCTTCGCTGCCTCCCCCAGAAAAAATGTCTGAAGCCTATTCTGCAAAGATTGC
TCTTTTTGGTGCTGGGCCTGCAAGTATAAGTTGTGCTTCCTTTTTGGCTCGATTGGGGTACTCTGACATC
ACTATATTTGAAAAACAAGAATATGTTGGTGGTTTAAGTACTTCTGAAATTCCTCAGTTCCGGCTGCCGT
ATGATGTAGTGAATTTTGAGATTGAGCTAATGAAGGACCTTGGTGTAAAGATAATTTGCGGTAAAAGCCT
TTCAGTGAATGAAATGACTCTTAGCACTTTGAAAGAAAAAGGCTACAAAGCTGCTTTCATTGGAATAGGT
TTGCCAGAACCCAATAAAGATGCCATCTTCCAAGGCCTGACGCAGGACCAGGGGTTTTATACATCCAAAG
ACTTTTTGCCACTTGTAGCCAAAGGCAGTAAAGCAGGAATGTGCGCCTGTCACTCTCCATTGCCATCGAT
ACGGGGAGTCGTGATTGTACTTGGAGCTGGAGACACTGCCTTTGACTGTGCAACATCTGCTCTACGTTGT
GGAGCTCGCCGTGTGTTCATCGTCTTCAGAAAAGGCTTTGTTAATATAAGAGCTGTCCCTGAGGAGATGG
AACTTGCTAAGGAAGAAAAGTGTGAATTTCTGCCATTCCTGTCCCCACGGAAGGTTATAGTAAAAGGTGG
GAGAATTGTTGCTATGCAGTTTGTTCGGACAGAGCAAGATGAAACTGGAAAATGGAATGAAGATGAAGAT
CAGATGGTCCATCTGAAAGCCGATGTGGTCATCAGTGCCTTTGGTTCAGTTCTGAGTGATCCTAAAGTAA
AAGAAGCCTTGAGCCCTATAAAATTTAACAGATGGGGTCTCCCAGAAGTAGATCCAGAAACTATGCAAAC
TAGTGAAGCATGGGTATTTGCAGGTGGTGATGTCGTTGGTTTGGCTAACACTACAGTGGAATCGGTGAAT
GATGGAAAGCAAGCTTCTTGGTACATTCACAAATACGTACAGTCACAATATGGAGCTTCCGTTTCTGCCA
AGCCTGAACTACCCCTCTTTTACACTCCTATTGATCTGGTGGACATTAGTGTAGAAATGGCCGGATTGAA
GTTTATAAATCCTTTTGGTCTTGCTAGCGCAACTCCAGCCACCAGCACATCAATGATTCGAAGAGCTTTT
GAAGCTGGATGGGGTTTTGCCCTCACCAAAACTTTCTCTCTTGATAAGGACATTGTGACAAATGTTTCCC
CCAGAATCATCCGGGGAACCACCTCTGGCCCCATGTATGGCCCTGGACAAAGCTCCTTTCTGAATATTGA
GCTCATCAGTGAGAAAACGGCTGCATATTGGTGTCAAAGTGTCACTGAACTAAAGGCTGACTTTCCAGAC
AACATTGTGATTGCTAGCATTATGTGCAGTTACAATAAAAATGACTGGACGGAACTTGCCAAGAAGTCTG
AGGATTCTGGAGCAGATGCCCTGGAGTTAAATTTATCATGTCCACATGGCATGGGAGAAAGAGGAATGGG
CCTGGCCTGTGGGCAGGATCCAGAGCTGGTGCGGAACATCTGCCGCTGGGTTAGGCAAGCTGTTCAGATT
CCTTTTTTTGCCAAGCTGACCCCAAATGTCACTGATATTGTGAGCATCGCAAGAGCTGCAAAGGAAGGTG
GTGCCAATGGCGTTACAGCCACCAACACTGTCTCAGGTCTGATGGGATTAAAATCTGATGGCACACCTTG
GCCAGCAGTGGGGATTGCAAAGCGAACTACATATGGAGGAGTGTCTGGGACAGCAATCAGACCTATTGCT
TTGAGAGCTGTGACCTCCATTGCTCGTGCTCTGCCTGGATTTCCCATTTTGGCTACTGGTGGAATTGACT
CTGCTGAAAGTGGTCTTCAGTTTCTCCATAGTGGTGCTTCCGTCCTCCAGGTATGCAGTGCCATTCAGAA
TCAGGATTTCACTGTGATCGAAGACTACTGCACTGGCCTCAAAGCCCTGCTTTATCTGAAAAGCATTGAA
GAACTACAAGACTGGGATGGACAGAGTCCAGCTACTGTGAGTCACCAGAAAGGGAAACCAGTTCCACGTA
TAGCTGAACTCATGGACAAGAAACTGCCAAGTTTTGGACCTTATCTGGAACAGCGCAAGAAAATCATAGC
AGAAAACAAGATTAGACTGAAAGAACAAAATGTAGCTTTTTCACCACTTAAGAGAAACTGTTTTATCCCC
AAAAGGCCTATTCCTACCATCAAGGATGTAATAGGAAAAGCACTGCAGTACCTTGGAACATTTGGTGAAT
TGAGCAACGTAGAGCAAGTTGTGGCTATGATTGATGAAGAAATGTGTATCAACTGTGGTAAATGCTACAT
GACCTGTAATGATTCTGGCTACCAGGCTATACAGTTTGATCCAGAAACCCACCTGCCCACCATAACCGAC
ACTTGTACAGGCTGTACTCTGTGTCTCAGTGTTTGCCCTATTGTCGACTGCATCAAAATGGTTTCCAGGA
CAACACCTTATGAACCAAAGAGAGGCGTACCCTTATCTGTGAATCCGGTGTGTGGAGGCAGCGCGGCCGC
AGGCGACTACAAAGACCATGACGGTGATTATAAAGATCATGACATTGATTACAAGGATGACGATGACAAG
TAATAAGAATTCTCGACCTCGAGACAAATGGCAGTATTCATCCACAATTTTAAAAGAAAAGGGGGGATTG
GGGGGTACAGTGCAGGGGAAAGAATAGTAGACATAATAGCAACAGACATACAAACTAAAGAATTACAAAA
ACAAATTACAAAAATTCAAAATTTTCGGGTTTATTACAGGGACAGCAGAGATCCACTTTGGCCGCGGCTC
GAGGGGGTTGGGGTTGCGCCTTTTCCAAGGCAGCCCTGGGTTTGCGCAGGGACGCGGCTGCTCTGGGCGT
GGTTCCGGGAAACGCAGCGGCGCCGACCCTGGGTCTCGCACATTCTTCACGTCCGTTCGCAGCGTCACCC
GGATCTTCGCCGCTACCCTTGTGGGCCCCCCGGCGACGCTTCCTGCTCCGCCCCTAAGTCGGGAAGGTTC
CTTGCGGTTCGCGGCGTGCCGGACGTGACAAACGGAAGCCGCACGTCTCACTAGTACCCTCGCAGACGGA
CAGCGCCAGGGAGCAATGGCAGCGCGCCGACCGCGATGGGCTGTGGCCAATAGCGGCTGCTCAGCAGGGC
GCGCCGAGAGCAGCGGCCGGGAAGGGGCGGTGCGGGAGGCGGGGTGTGGGGCGGTAGTGTGGGCCCTGTT
CCTGCCCGCGCGGTGTTCCGCATTCTGCAAGCCTCCGGAGCGCACGTCGGCAGTCGGCTCCCTCGTTGAC
CGAATCACCGACCTCTCTCCCCAGGGGGATCCACCGGAGCTTACCATGACCGAGTACAAGCCCACGGTGC
GCCTCGCCACCCGCGACGACGTCCCCAGGGCCGTACGCACCCTCGCCGCCGCGTTCGCCGACTACCCCGC
CACGCGCCACACCGTCGATCCGGACCGCCACATCGAGCGGGTCACCGAGCTGCAAGAACTCTTCCTCACG
CGCGTCGGGCTCGACATCGGCAAGGTGTGGGTCGCGGACGACGGCGCCGCGGTGGCGGTCTGGACCACGC
CGGAGAGCGTCGAAGCGGGGGCGGTGTTCGCCGAGATCGGCCCGCGCATGGCCGAGTTGAGCGGTTCCCG
GCTGGCCGCGCAGCAACAGATGGAAGGCCTCCTGGCGCCGCACCGGCCCAAGGAGCCCGCGTGGTTCCTG
GCCACCGTCGGCGTCTCGCCCGACCACCAGGGCAAGGGTCTGGGCAGCGCCGTCGTGCTCCCCGGAGTGG
AGGCGGCCGAGCGCGCCGGGGTGCCCGCCTTCCTGGAGACCTCCGCGCCCCGCAACCTCCCCTTCTACGA
GCGGCTCGGCTTCACCGTCACCGCCGACGTCGAGGTGCCCGAAGGACCGCGCACCTGGTGCATGACCCGC
AAGCCCGGTGCCTGACGCCCGCCCCACGACCCGCAGCGCCCGACCGAAAGGAGCGCACGACCCCATGCAT
CGGTACCTTTAAGACCAATGACTTACAAGGCAGCTGTAGATCTTAGCCACTTTTTAAAAGAAAAGGGGGG
ACTGGAAGGGCTAATTCACTCCCAACGAAGACAAGATCTGCTTTTTGCTTGTACTGGGTCTCTCTGGTTA
GACCAGATCTGAGCCTGGGAGCTCTCTGGCTAACTAGGGAACCCACTGCTTAAGCCTCAATAAAGCTTGC
CTTGAGTGCTTCAAGTAGTGTGTGCCCGTCTGTTGTGTGACTCTGGTAACTAGAGATCCCTCAGACCCTT
TTAGTCAGTGTGGAAAATCTCTAGCAGTAGTAGTTCATGTCATCTTATTATTCAGTATTTATAACTTGCA
AAGAAATGAATATCAGAGAGTGAGAGGAACTTGTTTATTGCAGCTTATAATGGTTACAAATAAAGCAATA
GCATCACAAATTTCACAAATAAAGCATTTTTTTCACTGCATTCTAGTTGTGGTTTGTCCAAACTCATCAA
TGTATCTTATCATGTCTGGCTCTAGCTATCCCGCCCCTAACTCCGCCCATCCCGCCCCTAACTCCGCCCA
GTTCCGCCCATTCTCCGCCCCATGGCTGACTAATTTTTTTTATTTATGCAGAGGCCGAGGCCGCCTCGGC
CTCTGAGCTATTCCAGAAGTAGTGAGGAGGCTTTTTTGGAGGCCTAGGGACGTACCCAATTCGCCCTATA
GTGAGTCGTATTACGCGCGCTCACTGGCCGTCGTTTTACAACGTCGTGACTGGGAAAACCCTGGCGTTAC
CCAACTTAATCGCCTTGCAGCACATCCCCCTTTCGCCAGCTGGCGTAATAGCGAAGAGGCCCGCACCGAT
CGCCCTTCCCAACAGTTGCGCAGCCTGAATGGCGAATGGG
[124 nt withheld, positions 8021-8144]
C
[91 nt withheld, positions 8146-8236]
A
[49 nt withheld, positions 8238-8286]
CCTTTGACGTTGGAGTCCACGTTCTTT
[37 nt withheld, positions 8314-8350]
ACCCTATCTCGGTCTATTCTTTTGATTTATAAGGGATTTTGCCGATTTCGGCCTATTGGTTAAAAAATGA
GCTGATTTAACAAAAATTTAACGCGAATTTTAACAAAATATTAACGCTTACAATTTAGGTGGCACTTTTC
GGGGAAATGTGCGCGGAACCCCTATTTGTTTATTTTTCTAAATACATTCAAATATGTATCCGCTCATGAG
ACAATAACCCTGATAAATGCTTCAATAATATTGAAAAAGGAAGAGTATGAGTATTCAACATTTCCGTGTC
GCCCTTATTCCCTTTTTTGCGGCATTTTGCCTTCCTGTTTTTGCTCACCCAGAAACGCTGGTGAAAGTAA
AAGATGCTGAAGATCAGTTGGGTGCACGAGTGGGTTACATCGAACTGGATCTCAACAGCGGTAAGATCCT
TGAGAGTTTTCGCCCCGAAGAACGTTTTCCAATGATGAGCACTTTTAAAGTTCTGCTATGTGGCGCGGTA
TTATCCCGTATTGACGCCGGGCAAGAGCAACTCGGTCGCCGCATACACTATTCTCAGAATGACTTGGTTG
AGTACTCACCAGTCACAGAAAAGCATCTTACGGATGGCATGACAGTAAGAGAATTATGCAGTGCTGCCAT
AACCATGAGTGATAACACTGCGGCCAACTTACTTCTGACAACGATCGGAGGACCGAAGGAGCTAACCGCT
TTTTTGCACAACATGGGGGATCATGTAACTCGCCTTGATCGTTGGGAACCGGAGCTGAATGAAGCCATAC
CAAACGACGAGCGTGACACCACGATGCCTGTAGCAATGGCAACAACGTTGCGCAAACTATTAACTGGCGA
ACTACTTACTCTAGCTTCCCGGCAACAATTAATAGACTGGATGGAGGCGGATAAAGTTGCAGGACCACTT
CTGCGCTCGGCCCTTCCGGCTGGCTGGTTTATTGCTGATAAATCTGGAGCCGGTGAGCGTGGGTCTCGCG
GTATCATTGCAGCACTGGGGCCAGATGGTAAGCCCTCCCGTATCGTAGTTATCTACACGACGGGGAGTCA
GGCAACTATGGATGAACGAAATAGACAGATCGCTGAGATAGGTGCCTCACTGATTAAGCATTGGTAACTG
TCAGACCAAGTTTACTCATATATACTTTAGATTGATTTAAAACTTCATTTTTAATTTAAAAGGATCTAGG
TGAAGATCCTTTTTGATAATCTCATGACCAAAATCCCTTAACGTGAGTTTTCGTTCCACTGAGCGTCAGA
CCCCGTAGAAAAGATCAAAGGATCTTCTTGAGATCCTTTTTTTCTGCGCGTAATCTGCTGCTTGCAAACA
AAAAAACCACCGCTACCAGCGGTGGTTTGTTTGCCGGATCAAGAGCTACCAACTCTTTTTCCGAAGGTAA
CTGGCTTCAGCAGAGCGCAGATACCAAATACTGTTCTTCTAGTGTAGCCGTAGTTAGGCCACCACTTCAA
GAACTCTGTAGCACCGCCTACATACCTCGCTCTGCTAATCCTGTTACCAGTGGCTGCTGCCAGTGGCGAT
AAGTCGTGTCTTACCGGGTTGGACTCAAGACGATAGTTACCGGATAAGGCGCAGCGGTCGGGCTGAACGG
GGGGTTCGTGCACACAGCCCAGCTTGGAGCGAACGACCTACACCGAACTGAGATACCTACAGCGTGAGCT
ATGAGAAAGCGCCACGCTTCCCGAAGGGAGAAAGGCGGACAGGTATCCGGTAAGCGGCAGGGTCGGAACA
GGAGAGCGCACGAGGGAGCTTCCAGGGGGAAACGCCTGGTATCTTTATAGTCCTGTCGGGTTTCGCCACC
TCTGACTTGAGCGTCGATTTTTGTGATGCTCGTCAGGGGGGCGGAGCCTATGGAAAAACGCCAGCAACGC
GGCCTTTTTACGGTTCCTGGCCTTTTGCTGGCCTTTTGCTCACATGTTCTTTCCTGCGTTATCCCCTGAT
TCTGTGGATAACCGTATTACCGCCTTTGAGTGAGCTGATACCGCTCGCCGCAGCCGAACGACCGAGCGCA
GCGAGTCAGTGAGCGAGGAAGCGGAAGAGCGCCCAATACGCAAACCGCCTCTCCCCGCGCGTTGGCCGAT
TCATTAATGCAGCTGGCACGACAGGTTTCCCGACTGGAAAGCGGGCAGTGAGCGCAACGCAAT
Features (pLannotate 1.2.2; 29 found; start..end, strand, type, name):
      1..22      +  protein_bind   CAP binding site: CAP binding activates transcription in the presence of cAMP. E. coli catabolite activator protein
     37..67      +  promoter       lac promoter: promoter for the E. coli lac operon
     75..91      +  protein_bind   lac operator: The lac repressor binds to the lac operator to inhibit transcription in E. coli. This inhibition can be relieved by adding lactose or isopropyl-β-D-thiogalactopyranoside (IPTG). lac repressor encoded by lacI
    136..154     +  promoter       T3 promoter: promoter for bacteriophage T3 RNA polymerase
    182..408     +  promoter       RSV promoter: Rous sarcoma virus enhancer/promoter
    409..589     +  LTR            5' LTR (truncated): truncated 5' long terminal repeat (LTR) from HIV-1
    636..761     +  misc_feature   HIV-1 Ψ: packaging signal of human immunodeficiency virus type 1
    745..1108    +  CDS            HIV-1 gag (fragment): gag protein from human immunodeficiency virus 1; gag
   1254..1487    +  misc_feature   RRE: The Rev response element (RRE) of HIV-1 allows for Rev-dependent mRNA export from the nucleus to the cytoplasm.
   1864..1964    +  CDS            Rev (fragment): human immunodeficiency virus 1 (HIV-1) Rev protein; rev; enhances nuclear export of unspliced and incompletely spliced viral mRNAs
   2014..2197    +  promoter       U6 promoter (fragment): RNA polymerase III promoter for human U6 snRNA
   2188..2322    +  enhancer       CMV enhancer (fragment): human cytomegalovirus immediate early enhancer; contains an 18-bp deletion relative to the standard CMV enhancer
   2323..2526    +  promoter       CMV promoter: human cytomegalovirus (CMV) immediate early promoter
   2579..5653    +  CDS            DPYD: DPYD_HUMAN - Experimental evidence at protein level: Swiss-Prot protein existence level 1. Involved in pyrimidine base degradation. Catalyzes the reduction of uracil and thymine. Also involved the degradation of the chemotherapeutic drug 5-fluorouracil. From Homo sapiens (Human).
   5675..5740    +  CDS            3xFLAG: three tandem FLAG® epitope tags, followed by an enterokinase cleavage site
   5788..5905    +  misc_feature   cPPT/CTS: central polypurine tract and central termination sequence of HIV-1
   5954..6464    +  promoter       hPGK promoter: human phosphoglycerate kinase 1 promoter
   6486..7085    +  CDS            PuroR: puromycin N-acetyltransferase; pac from Streptomyces alboniger; confers resistance to puromycin
   7128..7211    +  CDS            nef (fragment): NEF_HV1Z2 - Experimental evidence at protein level: Swiss-Prot protein existence level 1. Extracellular Nef protein targets CD4(+) T-lymphocytes for apoptosis by interacting with CXCR4 surface receptors. From Human immunodeficiency virus type 1 group M subtype D (isolate Z2/CDC-Z34) (HIV-1).
   7213..7446    +  LTR            3' LTR (ΔU3): self-inactivating 3' long terminal repeat (LTR) from HIV-1
   7518..7639    +  polyA_signal   SV40 poly(A) signal: SV40 polyadenylation signal
   7679..7814    +  rep_origin     SV40 ori: SV40 origin of replication
   7835..7853    -  promoter       T7 promoter: promoter for bacteriophage T7 RNA polymerase
   7861..8016    +  CDS            lacZα (fragment): LacZα fragment of β-galactosidase; lacZ fragment
   8021..8449    +  rep_origin     f1 ori (sequence partly withheld): f1 bacteriophage origin of replication; arrow indicates direction of (+) strand synthesis
   8502..8606    +  promoter       AmpR promoter: bla
   8607..9467    +  CDS            AmpR: β-lactamase; bla; confers resistance to ampicillin, carbenicillin, and related antibiotics
   9638..10226   +  rep_origin     ori: high-copy-number ColE1/pMB1/pBR322/pUC origin of replication
  10409..10501   +  CDS            lacI (fragment): lac repressor; lacI; The lac repressor binds to the lac operator to inhibit transcription in E. coli. This inhibition can be relieved by adding lactose or isopropyl-β-D-thiogalactopyranoside (IPTG).
