[The description below was written by a language model from this plasmid's Addgene catalogue record and pLannotate feature annotations shown in this document.]
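Description:
DPYD-FLAG is a mammalian expression plasmid built on the pLJC2 backbone. The catalogue lists it simply as a mammalian expression vector, but the feature tables show the architecture of a third-generation, self-inactivating HIV-1 lentiviral transfer vector. An RSV promoter drives a truncated 5' LTR, followed by the Ψ packaging signal with a gag fragment, the Rev response element for Rev-dependent export of the genomic RNA, a cPPT/CTS element, and a ΔU3 3' LTR that inactivates LTR-driven transcription after integration. An SV40 poly(A) signal and SV40 origin lie downstream of the 3' LTR. In bacteria the plasmid replicates from a high-copy ColE1/pUC-type origin and is selected with ampicillin. It also carries an f1 origin and remnants of a lac/lacZα cloning region flanked by T3 and T7 promoters.

The payload is the human dihydropyrimidine dehydrogenase (DPYD) coding sequence, derived in part from an ORFeome clone and inserted between PacI and NotI sites. It is expressed from a CMV promoter preceded by a partial CMV enhancer; a residual U6 promoter fragment sits just upstream. The enzyme, which reduces uracil and thymine in pyrimidine degradation, carries a C-terminal FLAG tag, annotated as a 3xFLAG epitope, for detection or immunoprecipitation. A separate human PGK promoter drives puromycin N-acetyltransferase, allowing selection of stably expressing cells. The depositor and sequencing-derived records are about 10.5 kb, differ by one nucleotide in length, and show the same features with different start coordinates. The construct was used to study how DPYD expression affects the epithelial-mesenchymal transition.
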