Addgene plasmid #61616: DPYD-FLAG
Purpose: The human DPYD was used to study the effect of DPYD expression on EMT
Depositing lab: David Sabatini. Depositing organization: Whitehead Institute for Biomedical Research. Publication: Dihydropyrimidine accumulation is required for the epithelial-mesenchymal transition. Shaul YD, Freinkman E, Comb WC, Cantor JR, Tam WL, Thiru P, Kim D, Kanarek N, Pacold ME, Chen WW, Bierie B, Possemato R, Reinhardt F, Weinberg RA, Yaffe MB, Sabatini DM. Cell. 2014 Aug 28;158(5):1094-109. doi: 10.1016/j.cell.2014.07.032. PubMed 25171410.
Backbone
  Vector backbone: pLJC2
  Backbone size w/o insert (bp): 7347
  Total vector size (bp): 10512
  Vector type: Mammalian Expression
  Selectable markers: Puromycin
Growth in bacteria
  Bacterial resistance: Ampicillin, 100 μg/mL
  Growth temperature: 37°C
  Growth strain: DH5alpha
  Copy number: High Copy
Gene/Insert
  Gene/Insert name: Dihydropyrimidine dehydrogenase (alt name: DPYD)
  Species: H. sapiens (human)
  Insert size (bp): 3165
  GenBank ID: NM_000110.3 NM_001160301.1
  Entrez Gene: DPYD (a.k.a. DHP, DHPDHASE, DPD, DYPD)
  Promoter: CMV
  Tag / fusion protein: FLAG (C terminal on insert)
  Cloning method: Restriction Enzyme; 5′ cloning site PacI (not destroyed); 3′ cloning site Not1 (not destroyed)
  Sequencing primers: 5′ TGTACGGTGGGAGGTCTATATAAG; 3′ CCCTTTTCTTTTAAAATTGTGGATGAATACTGCC
Resource information
  A portion of this plasmid was derived from a plasmid made by: ORFeome
Terms and licenses: Academic/Nonprofit Terms; Industry Terms: Not Available to Industry
How to cite: DPYD-FLAG was a gift from David Sabatini (Addgene plasmid # 61616 ; http://n2t.net/addgene:61616 ; RRID:Addgene_61616)
