>Addgene plasmid #61616 | DPYD-FLAG | addgene partial sequence | sequence record 115753 | hGata4-rev 5'-ATTGTGGATGAATACTGCC-3'
GTCATCGTCATCCTTGTAATCAATGTCATGATCTTTATAATCACCGTCATGGTCTTTGTAGTCGCCTGCG
GCCGCGCTGCCTCCACACACCGGATTCACAGATAAGGGTACGCCTCTCTTTGGTTCATAAGGTGTTGTCC
TGGAAACCATTTTGATGCAGTCGACAATAGGGCAAACACTGAGACACAGAGTACAGCCTGTACAAGTGTC
GGTTATGGTGGGCAGGTGGGTTTCTGGATCAAACTGTATAGCCTGGTAGCCAGAATCATTACAGGTCATG
TAGCATTTACCACAGTTGATACACATTTCTTCATCAATCATAGCCACAACTTGCTCTACGTTGCTCAATT
CACCAAATGTTCCAAGGTACTGCAGTGCTTTTCCTATTACATCCTTGATGGTAGGAATAGGCCTTTTGGG
GATAAAACAGTTTCTCTTAAGTGGTGAAAAAGCTACATTTTGTTCTTTCAGTCTAATCTTGTTTTCTGCT
ATGATTTTCTTGCGCTGTTCCAGATAAGGTCCAAAACTTGGCAGTTTCTTGTCCATGAGTTCAGCTATAC
GTGGAACTGGTTTCCCTTTCTGGTGACTCACAGTAGCTGGACTCTGTCCATCCCAGTCTTGTAGTTCTTC
AATGCTTTTCAGATAAAGCAGGGCTTTGAGGCCAGTGCAGTAGTCTTCGATCACAGTGAAATCCTGATTC
TGAATGGCACTGCATACCTGGAGGACGGAAGCACCACTATGGAGAAACTGAAGACCACTTTCAGCAGAGT
CAATTCCACCAGTAGC
