>Addgene plasmid #61616 | DPYD-FLAG | addgene partial sequence | sequence record 116889 | CMV-F 5'-CGCAAATGGGCGGTAGGCGTG-3'
AGTGAACCGTCAGATCCGCTAGCGCTACCGGTTTAATTAACACTGCCATGGCCCCTGTGCTCAGTAAGGA
CTCGGCGGACATCGAGAGTATCCTGGCTTTAAATCCTCGAACACAAACTCATGCAACTCTGTGTTCCACT
TCGGCCAAGAAATTAGACAAGAAACATTGGAAAAGAAATCCTGATAAGAACTGCTTTAATTGTGAGAAGC
TGGAGAATAATTTTGATGACATCAAGCACACGACTCTTGGTGAGCGAGGAGCTCTCCGAGAAGCAATGAG
ATGCCTGAAATGTGCAGATGCCCCGTGTCAGAAGAGCTGTCCAACTAATCTTGATATTAAATCATTCATC
ACAAGTATTGCAAACAAGAACTATTATGGAGCTGCTAAGATGATATTTTCTGACAACCCACTTGGTCTGA
CTTGTGGAATGGTATGTCCAACCTCTGATCTTTGTGTAGGTGGATGCAATTTATATGCCACTGAAGAGGG
ACCCATTAATATTGGTGGATTGCAGCAATTTGCTACTGAGGTATTCAAAGCAATGAGTATCCCACAGATC
AGAAATCCTTCGCTGCCTCCCCCAGAAAAAATGTCTGAAGCCTATTCTGCAAAGATTGCTCTTTTTGGTG
CTGGGCCTGCAAGTATAAGTTGTGCTTCCTTTTTGGCTCGATTGGGGTACTCTGACATCACTATATTTG
